Addgene plasmid #132176: pDONR221_SLCO1A2
Purpose: Gateway entry clone with codon-optimized ORF sequence for subcloning into custom expression vectors
Depositing lab: RESOLUTE Consortium & Giulio Superti-Furga. Depositing organization: CeMM Research Center for Molecular Medicine. Publication: The RESOLUTE consortium: unlocking SLC transporters for drug discovery. Superti-Furga G, Lackner D, Wiedmer T, Ingles-Prieto A, Barbosa B, Girardi E, Goldmann U, Gurtl B, Klavins K, Klimek C, Lindinger S, Lineiro-Retes E, Muller AC, Onstein S, Redinger G, Reil D, Sedlyarov V, Wolf G, Crawford M, Everley R, ... Steppan CM. Nat Rev Drug Discov. 2020 Jul;19(7):429-430. doi: 10.1038/d41573-020-00056-6. PubMed 32265506.
Backbone
  Vector backbone: pDONR221
  Backbone manufacturer: Thermo Fisher Scientific
  Backbone size w/o insert (bp): 2550
  Vector type: Mammalian Expression
Growth in bacteria
  Bacterial resistance: Kanamycin, 50 μg/mL
  Growth temperature: 37°C
  Growth strain: Stbl3
  Copy number: High Copy
Gene/Insert
  Gene/Insert name: SLCO1A2 (alt name: OATP, OATP1A2, OATP-A, SLC21A3)
  Species: H. sapiens (human)
  Insert size (bp): 2010
  Entrez Gene: SLCO1A2 (a.k.a. OATP, OATP-A, OATP1A2, SLC21A3)
  Cloning method: Gateway Cloning
  Sequencing primers: 5′ M13-fwd; 3′ M13-rev
Terms and licenses: Academic/Nonprofit Terms; Industry Terms
Depositor comments: For more information on the full Resolute plasmid collection, please see www.addgene.org/depositor-collections/re-solute/. Please provide your feedback on this plasmid to the RESOLUTE consortium by filling out their RESOLUTE repository feedback form: https://forms.office.com/Pages/ResponsePage.aspx?id=0e05yklzmkS7rjFGQL4N7z4feCLQvEJAmVcOCM_u885UN1JJRko0Ukg4TVQwNTZLOUxPQVJWT1NHUCQlQCN0PWcu
How to cite: pDONR221_SLCO1A2 was a gift from RESOLUTE Consortium & Giulio Superti-Furga (Addgene plasmid # 132176 ; http://n2t.net/addgene:132176 ; RRID:Addgene_132176)
