[The description below was written by a language model from this plasmid's Addgene catalogue record and pLannotate feature annotations shown in this document.]
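Description:
pDONR221_SLCO1A2 is a Gateway entry clone built on the pDONR221 backbone, carrying a codon-optimized open reading frame for human SLCO1A2 (also known as OATP1A2, OATP-A or SLC21A3), an organic anion transporting polypeptide that mediates sodium-independent uptake of organic anions, including bile acids. The full plasmid is 4,560 nt, with the 2,010 bp coding sequence occupying most of the region between the two recombination sites. It is propagated in E. coli through a high-copy ColE1/pUC-type origin of replication and selected with kanamycin via the aminoglycoside phosphotransferase (KanR) gene.

The ORF is flanked by attL1 upstream and attL2 downstream, the sites recognized in the Gateway LR reaction, so the insert can be moved directionally and in frame into any attR-containing destination vector. Although the catalogue lists the vector type as mammalian expression, the annotated features show no eukaryotic promoter or polyadenylation signal driving the insert. Expression therefore depends on the destination vector chosen, consistent with the stated purpose of subcloning into custom expression vectors. The rrnB T1 and T2 terminators upstream of attL1 are standard backbone elements that insulate the cloning site from read-through transcription, and a T7 promoter lies just beyond attL2, oriented back toward the insert. Short lacI and lacZα fragments are backbone remnants with no evident functional role, and M13 forward and reverse priming sites allow sequence verification of the insert. No epitope tags or reporters are annotated. The plasmid belongs to a consortium collection of solute carrier (SLC) transporter clones intended to support transporter research and drug discovery.
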