Features (pLannotate 1.2.2; 10 found; start..end, strand, type, name):
    121..213     +  CDS            lacI (fragment): lac repressor; lacI; The lac repressor binds to the lac operator to inhibit transcription in E. coli. This inhibition can be relieved by adding lactose or isopropyl-β-D-thiogalactopyranoside (IPTG).
    268..295     -  terminator     rrnB T2 terminator: transcription terminator T2 from the E. coli rrnB gene
    427..470     +  terminator     rrnB T1 terminator: Escherichia coli rrnB; transcription terminator T1 from the E. coli rrnB gene
    517..553     -  CDS            lacZα (fragment): LacZα fragment of β-galactosidase; lacZ fragment
    569..668     +  protein_bind   attL1: mutant version of attL; recombination site for the Gateway® LR reaction LR Clonase™
    674..2683    +  CDS            SLCO1A2: SO1A2_HUMAN - Also known as OATP, OATP1, OATP1A2, SLC21A3. Experimental evidence at transcript level: Swiss-Prot protein existence level 2. Mediates the Na(+)-independent transport of organic anions such as sulfobromophthalein (BSP) and conjugated (taurocholate) and unconjugated (cholate) bile acids (By similarity). Selectively inhibited by the grapefruit juice component naringin. From Homo sapiens (Human).
   2685..2784    -  protein_bind   attL2: mutant version of attL; recombination site for the Gateway® LR reaction LR Clonase™
   2802..2820    -  promoter       T7 promoter: promoter for bacteriophage T7 RNA polymerase
   2954..3763    +  CDS            KanR: aminoglycoside phosphotransferase; aph(3')-Ia; confers resistance to kanamycin in bacteria or G418 (Geneticin®) in eukaryotes
   3910..4498    +  rep_origin     ori: high-copy-number ColE1/pMB1/pBR322/pUC origin of replication
>Addgene plasmid #132176 | pDONR221_SLCO1A2 | addgene full sequence | sequence record 261073 | Addgene NGS Result
CTTTCCTGCGTTATCCCCTGATTCTGTGGATAACCGTATTACCGCCTTTGAGTGAGCTGATACCGCTCGC
CGCAGCCGAACGACCGAGCGCAGCGAGTCAGTGAGCGAGGAAGCGGAAGAGCGCCCAATACGCAAACCGC
CTCTCCCCGCGCGTTGGCCGATTCATTAATGCAGCTGGCACGACAGGTTTCCCGACTGGAAAGCGGGCAG
TGAGCGCAACGCAATTAATACGCGTACCGCTAGCCAGGAAGAGTTTGTAGAAACGCAAAAAGGCCATCCG
TCAGGATGGCCTTCTGCTTAGTTTGATGCCTGGCAGTTTATGGCGGGCGTCCTGCCCGCCACCCTCCGGG
CCGTTGCTTCACAACGTTCAAATCCGCTCCCGGCGGATTTGTCCTACTCAGGAGAGCGTTCACCGACAAA
CAACAGATAAAACGAAAGGCCCAGTCTTCCGACTGAGCCTTTCGTTTTATTTGATGCCTGGCAGTTCCCT
ACTCTCGCGTTAACGCTAGCATGGATGTTTTCCCAGTCACGACGTTGTAAAACGACGGCCAGTCTTAAGC
TCGGGCCCCAAATAATGATTTTATTTTGACTGATAGTGACCTGTTCGTTGCAACACATTGATGAGCAATG
CTTTTTTATAATGCCAACTTTGTACAAAAAAGCAGGCTCCACCATGGGCGAGACAGAGAAGCGGATCGAG
ACCCACCGGATCAGATGCCTGTCCAAGCTGAAGATGTTTCTGCTGGCCATCACATGTGCCTTCGTGTCTA
AGACCCTGAGCGGCTCCTACATGAACAGCATGCTGACACAGATCGAGAGGCAGTTTAATATCCCCACCAG
CCTGGTGGGCTTTATCAACGGCTCCTTCGAGATCGGCAATCTGCTGCTGATCATCTTCGTGAGCTATTTC
GGCACAAAGCTGCACCGCCCCATCATGATCGGAATCGGATGCGTGGTCATGGGACTGGGCTGTTTTCTGA
AGAGCCTGCCTCACTTCCTGATGAACCAGTACGAGTATGAGTCTACCGTGTCTGTGAGCGGCAACCTGAG
CTCCAATAGCTTCCTGTGCATGGAGAATGGCACACAGATCCTGCGGCCCACCCAGGATCCTTCTGAGTGT
ACAAAGGAGGTGAAGAGCCTGATGTGGGTTTATGTACTCGTTGGCAACATCGTGAGAGGCATGGGCGAGA
CCCCTATCCTGCCACTGGGCATCAGCTACATCGAGGACTTTGCCAAGTTCGAGAATTCCCCTCTGTATAT
CGGACTGGTGGAGACCGGAGCAATCATCGGACCACTGATCGGACTGCTGCTGGCAAGCTTTTGCGCCAAC
GTGTACGTGGATACAGGCTTCGTGAATACCGACGATCTGATCATCACCCCAACAGACACCAGATGGGTGG
GCGCCTGGTGGTTTGGCTTCCTGATCTGTGCCGGCGTGAACGTGCTGACAGCCATCCCCTTCTTTTTCCT
GCCAAACACACTGCCCAAGGAGGGCCTGGAGACCAATGCCGATATCATCAAGAACGAGAATGAGGACAAG
CAGAAGGAGGAGGTGAAGAAGGAGAAGTACGGCATCACCAAGGATTTTCTGCCCTTCATGAAGTCCCTGT
CTTGCAACCCTATCTATATGCTGTTTATCCTGGTGTCCGTGATCCAGTTTAACGCCTTCGTGAATATGAT
CTCTTTCATGCCCAAGTACCTGGAGCAGCAGTATGGCATCTCTAGCTCCGACGCCATCTTTCTGATGGGC
ATCTACAATCTGCCCCCTATCTGCATCGGCTATATCATCGGCGGCCTGATCATGAAGAAGTTCAAGATCA
CCGTGAAGCAGGCAGCACACATCGGATGCTGGCTGTCCCTGCTGGAGTACCTGCTGTATTTTCTGTCTTT
CCTGATGACATGTGAGAACTCTAGCGTGGTGGGCATCAATACCTCCTACGAGGGCATCCCTCAGGATCTG
TATGTGGAGAACGACATCTTTGCCGATTGCAACGTGGACTGCAATTGTCCTAGCAAGATCTGGGACCCCG
TGTGCGGCAACAATGGACTGAGCTACCTGTCCGCCTGCCTGGCAGGATGTGAGACATCCATCGGCACCGG
CATCAACATGGTGTTCCAGAATTGCTCCTGTATCCAGACCTCTGGCAATTCCTCTGCCGTGCTGGGCCTG
TGCGATAAGGGCCCTGACTGTTCCCTGATGCTGCAGTATTTTCTGATCCTGTCCGCCATGAGCTCCTTCA
TCTACTCTCTGGCCGCCATCCCAGGCTATATGGTGCTGCTGAGGTGCATGAAGTCTGAGGAGAAGAGCCT
GGGCGTGGGCCTGCACACATTTTGTACCCGCGTGTTCGCAGGAATCCCAGCACCAATCTACTTCGGCGCC
CTGATGGATAGCACATGCCTGCACTGGGGCACCCTGAAGTGCGGAGAGAGCGGAGCCTGTAGGATCTATG
ACTCCACCACATTTCGCTACATCTATCTGGGACTGCCAGCCGCCCTGAGGGGATCTAGCTTCGTGCCCGC
CCTGATCATCCTGATCCTGCTGAGAAAGTGCCACCTGCCAGGAGAGAACGCATCCTCTGGAACAGAGCTG
ATCGAGACCAAGGTGAAGGGCAAGGAGAATGAGTGTAAGGATATCTACCAGAAGAGCACAGTGCTGAAGG
ACGATGAGCTGAAGACCAAGCTGGACCCAGCTTTCTTGTACAAAGTTGGCATTATAAGAAAGCATTGCTT
ATCAATTTGTTGCAACGAACAGGTCACTATCAGTCAAAATAAAATCATTATTTGCCATCCAGCTGATATC
CCCTATAGTGAGTCGTATTACATGGTCATAGCTGTTTCCTGGCAGCTCTGGCCCGTGTCTCAAAATCTCT
GATGTTACATTGCACAAGATAAAAATATATCATCATGAACAATAAAACTGTCTGCTTACATAAACAGTAA
TACAAGGGGTGTTATGAGCCATATTCAACGGGAAACGTCGAGGCCGCGATTAAATTCCAACATGGATGCT
GATTTATATGGGTATAAATGGGCTCGCGATAATGTCGGGCAATCAGGTGCGACAATCTATCGCTTGTATG
GGAAGCCCGATGCGCCAGAGTTGTTTCTGAAACATGGCAAAGGTAGCGTTGCCAATGATGTTACAGATGA
GATGGTCAGACTAAACTGGCTGACGGAATTTATGCCTCTTCCGACCATCAAGCATTTTATCCGTACTCCT
GATGATGCATGGTTACTCACCACTGCGATCCCCGGAAAAACAGCATTCCAGGTATTAGAAGAATATCCTG
ATTCAGGTGAAAATATTGTTGATGCGCTGGCAGTGTTCCTGCGCCGGTTGCATTCGATTCCTGTTTGTAA
TTGTCCTTTTAACAGCGATCGCGTATTTCGTCTCGCTCAGGCGCAATCACGAATGAATAACGGTTTGGTT
GATGCGAGTGATTTTGATGACGAGCGTAATGGCTGGCCTGTTGAACAAGTCTGGAAAGAAATGCATAAAC
TTTTGCCATTCTCACCGGATTCAGTCGTCACTCATGGTGATTTCTCACTTGATAACCTTATTTTTGACGA
GGGGAAATTAATAGGTTGTATTGATGTTGGACGAGTCGGAATCGCAGACCGATACCAGGATCTTGCCATC
CTATGGAACTGCCTCGGTGAGTTTTCTCCTTCATTACAGAAACGGCTTTTTCAAAAATATGGTATTGATA
ATCCTGATATGAATAAATTGCAGTTTCATTTGATGCTCGATGAGTTTTTCTAATCAGAATTGGTTAATTG
GTTGTAACACTGGCAGAGCATTACGCTGACTTGACGGGACGGCGCAAGCTCATGACCAAAATCCCTTAAC
GTGAGTTACGCGTCGTTCCACTGAGCGTCAGACCCCGTAGAAAAGATCAAAGGATCTTCTTGAGATCCTT
TTTTTCTGCGCGTAATCTGCTGCTTGCAAACAAAAAAACCACCGCTACCAGCGGTGGTTTGTTTGCCGGA
TCAAGAGCTACCAACTCTTTTTCCGAAGGTAACTGGCTTCAGCAGAGCGCAGATACCAAATACTGTTCTT
CTAGTGTAGCCGTAGTTAGGCCACCACTTCAAGAACTCTGTAGCACCGCCTACATACCTCGCTCTGCTAA
TCCTGTTACCAGTGGCTGCTGCCAGTGGCGATAAGTCGTGTCTTACCGGGTTGGACTCAAGACGATAGTT
ACCGGATAAGGCGCAGCGGTCGGGCTGAACGGGGGGTTCGTGCACACAGCCCAGCTTGGAGCGAACGACC
TACACCGAACTGAGATACCTACAGCGTGAGCTATGAGAAAGCGCCACGCTTCCCGAAGGGAGAAAGGCGG
ACAGGTATCCGGTAAGCGGCAGGGTCGGAACAGGAGAGCGCACGAGGGAGCTTCCAGGGGGAAACGCCTG
GTATCTTTATAGTCCTGTCGGGTTTCGCCACCTCTGACTTGAGCGTCGATTTTTGTGATGCTCGTCAGGG
GGGCGGAGCCTATGGAAAAACGCCAGCAACGCGGCCTTTTTACGGTTCCTGGCCTTTTGCTGGCCTTTTG
CTCACATGTT
