>Addgene plasmid #132176 | pDONR221_SLCO1A2 | depositor partial sequence | sequence record 253752 | Codon-optimized ORF of SLCO1A2
ATGGGCGAGACAGAGAAGCGGATCGAGACCCACCGGATCAGATGCCTGTCCAAGCTGAAGATGTTTCTGC
TGGCCATCACATGTGCCTTCGTGTCTAAGACCCTGAGCGGCTCCTACATGAACAGCATGCTGACACAGAT
CGAGAGGCAGTTTAATATCCCCACCAGCCTGGTGGGCTTTATCAACGGCTCCTTCGAGATCGGCAATCTG
CTGCTGATCATCTTCGTGAGCTATTTCGGCACAAAGCTGCACCGCCCCATCATGATCGGAATCGGATGCG
TGGTCATGGGACTGGGCTGTTTTCTGAAGAGCCTGCCTCACTTCCTGATGAACCAGTACGAGTATGAGTC
TACCGTGTCTGTGAGCGGCAACCTGAGCTCCAATAGCTTCCTGTGCATGGAGAATGGCACACAGATCCTG
CGGCCCACCCAGGATCCTTCTGAGTGTACAAAGGAGGTGAAGAGCCTGATGTGGGTTTATGTACTCGTTG
GCAACATCGTGAGAGGCATGGGCGAGACCCCTATCCTGCCACTGGGCATCAGCTACATCGAGGACTTTGC
CAAGTTCGAGAATTCCCCTCTGTATATCGGACTGGTGGAGACCGGAGCAATCATCGGACCACTGATCGGA
CTGCTGCTGGCAAGCTTTTGCGCCAACGTGTACGTGGATACAGGCTTCGTGAATACCGACGATCTGATCA
TCACCCCAACAGACACCAGATGGGTGGGCGCCTGGTGGTTTGGCTTCCTGATCTGTGCCGGCGTGAACGT
GCTGACAGCCATCCCCTTCTTTTTCCTGCCAAACACACTGCCCAAGGAGGGCCTGGAGACCAATGCCGAT
ATCATCAAGAACGAGAATGAGGACAAGCAGAAGGAGGAGGTGAAGAAGGAGAAGTACGGCATCACCAAGG
ATTTTCTGCCCTTCATGAAGTCCCTGTCTTGCAACCCTATCTATATGCTGTTTATCCTGGTGTCCGTGAT
CCAGTTTAACGCCTTCGTGAATATGATCTCTTTCATGCCCAAGTACCTGGAGCAGCAGTATGGCATCTCT
AGCTCCGACGCCATCTTTCTGATGGGCATCTACAATCTGCCCCCTATCTGCATCGGCTATATCATCGGCG
GCCTGATCATGAAGAAGTTCAAGATCACCGTGAAGCAGGCAGCACACATCGGATGCTGGCTGTCCCTGCT
GGAGTACCTGCTGTATTTTCTGTCTTTCCTGATGACATGTGAGAACTCTAGCGTGGTGGGCATCAATACC
TCCTACGAGGGCATCCCTCAGGATCTGTATGTGGAGAACGACATCTTTGCCGATTGCAACGTGGACTGCA
ATTGTCCTAGCAAGATCTGGGACCCCGTGTGCGGCAACAATGGACTGAGCTACCTGTCCGCCTGCCTGGC
AGGATGTGAGACATCCATCGGCACCGGCATCAACATGGTGTTCCAGAATTGCTCCTGTATCCAGACCTCT
GGCAATTCCTCTGCCGTGCTGGGCCTGTGCGATAAGGGCCCTGACTGTTCCCTGATGCTGCAGTATTTTC
TGATCCTGTCCGCCATGAGCTCCTTCATCTACTCTCTGGCCGCCATCCCAGGCTATATGGTGCTGCTGAG
GTGCATGAAGTCTGAGGAGAAGAGCCTGGGCGTGGGCCTGCACACATTTTGTACCCGCGTGTTCGCAGGA
ATCCCAGCACCAATCTACTTCGGCGCCCTGATGGATAGCACATGCCTGCACTGGGGCACCCTGAAGTGCG
GAGAGAGCGGAGCCTGTAGGATCTATGACTCCACCACATTTCGCTACATCTATCTGGGACTGCCAGCCGC
CCTGAGGGGATCTAGCTTCGTGCCCGCCCTGATCATCCTGATCCTGCTGAGAAAGTGCCACCTGCCAGGA
GAGAACGCATCCTCTGGAACAGAGCTGATCGAGACCAAGGTGAAGGGCAAGGAGAATGAGTGTAAGGATA
TCTACCAGAAGAGCACAGTGCTGAAGGACGATGAGCTGAAGACCAAGCTG
